Addgene plasmid #86769: pcsII-pb5-flag
Purpose: C-terminal flag-tagged protein expression in mammalian cells, lentiviral vector
Depositing lab: Do-Hyung Kim. Depositing organization: University of Minnesota. Publication: mTORC1 Coordinates Protein Synthesis and Immunoproteasome Formation via PRAS40 to Prevent Accumulation of Protein Stress. Yun YS, Kim KH, Tschida B, Sachs Z, Noble-Orcutt KE, Moriarity BS, Ai T, Ding R, Williams J, Chen L, Largaespada D, Kim DH. Mol Cell. 2016 Feb 18;61(4):625-39. doi: 10.1016/j.molcel.2016.01.013. Epub 2016 Feb 11. PubMed 26876939.
Backbone
  Vector backbone: pCSII-EF2-MCS
  Vector type: Mammalian Expression, Lentiviral
  Selectable markers: Zeo marker is outside the LTRs and will not be packaged into virus.
Growth in bacteria
  Bacterial resistance: Ampicillin, 100 μg/mL
  Growth temperature: 37°C
  Growth strain: NEB Stable
  Copy number: Unknown
Gene/Insert
  Gene/Insert name: proteasome beta subunit 5
  Species: H. sapiens (human)
  Insert size (bp): 792
  Entrez Gene: PSMB5 (a.k.a. LMPX, MB1)
  Promoter: EF-1a
  Tag / fusion protein: flag (C terminal on insert)
  Cloning method: Unknown
  Sequencing primers: 5′ unknown
Terms and licenses: Academic/Nonprofit Terms; Industry Terms: Not Available to Industry
How to cite: pcsII-pb5-flag was a gift from Do-Hyung Kim (Addgene plasmid # 86769 ; http://n2t.net/addgene:86769 ; RRID:Addgene_86769)
