[The description below was written by a language model from this plasmid's Addgene catalogue record and pLannotate feature annotations shown in this document.]
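Description:
pcsII-pb5-flag is an HIV-1-based lentiviral transfer plasmid built on the pCSII-EF2-MCS backbone for expressing human proteasome beta subunit 5 (PSMB5, also called LMPX or MB1) with a C-terminal FLAG tag in mammalian cells. It is maintained in E. coli through a high-copy ColE1/pUC-type origin and ampicillin resistance, and it also carries an f1 origin. A Zeocin/bleomycin resistance gene (Sh ble), driven by tandem SV40 and EM7 promoters and ending in an SV40 poly(A) signal, can be expressed in both mammalian and bacterial cells. It lies outside the LTRs, however, so it is not packaged into virus and cannot be used to select transduced cells.

The viral genome is transcribed from a CMV enhancer/promoter fused to a truncated 5' LTR, an arrangement that typically makes genomic RNA production Tat-independent. Downstream lie the Ψ packaging signal with a gag fragment, the Rev response element for nuclear export of the unspliced RNA, and the cPPT/CTS element, which aids nuclear import of the reverse-transcribed genome. The internal expression cassette uses the strong constitutive human EF-1α promoter to drive the roughly 790 bp PSMB5 coding sequence, which is followed directly by the FLAG epitope. A WPRE then enhances transcript stability and expression. The annotated nef-homologous region appears to be residual HIV-1 sequence flanking the truncated 3' LTR, and a bGH poly(A) signal follows that LTR.

The plasmid can be used for direct transfection or, with packaging and envelope functions supplied separately, for producing lentivirus that stably delivers FLAG-tagged PSMB5. The tag allows detection or immunoprecipitation of the subunit and of proteasome complexes containing it. The associated publication concerns mTORC1 control of protein synthesis and immunoproteasome formation.
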