Features (pLannotate 1.2.2; 30 found; start..end, strand, type, name):
      1..380     +  enhancer       CMV enhancer: human cytomegalovirus immediate early enhancer
    381..580     +  promoter       CMV promoter: human cytomegalovirus (CMV) immediate early promoter
    598..778     +  LTR            5' LTR (truncated): truncated 5' long terminal repeat (LTR) from HIV-1
    825..950     +  misc_feature   HIV-1 Ψ: packaging signal of human immunodeficiency virus type 1
    934..1272    +  CDS            HIV-1 gag (fragment): gag protein from human immunodeficiency virus 1; gag
   1442..1675    +  misc_feature   RRE: The Rev response element (RRE) of HIV-1 allows for Rev-dependent mRNA export from the nucleus to the cytoplasm.
   2052..2152    +  CDS            Rev (fragment): human immunodeficiency virus 1 (HIV-1) Rev protein; rev; enhances nuclear export of unspliced and incompletely spliced viral mRNAs
   2178..2295    +  misc_feature   cPPT/CTS: central polypurine tract and central termination sequence of HIV-1
   2351..3513    +  promoter       EF-1α promoter: strong constitutive promoter for human elongation factor EF-1α
   3534..4322    +  CDS            PSMB5 (sequence withheld): PSB5_HUMAN - Also known as LMPX, MB1, X. Experimental evidence at protein level: Swiss-Prot protein existence level 1. Component of the 20S core proteasome complex involved in the proteolytic degradation of most intracellular proteins. This complex plays numerous essential roles within the cell by associating with different regulatory particles. Associated with two 19S regulatory particles, forms the 26S proteasome and thus participates in the ATP- dependent degradation of ubiquitinated proteins. The 26S proteasome plays a key role in the maintenance of protein homeostasis by removing misfolde
   4326..4346    +  CDS            FLAG (fragment): FLAG® epitope tag, followed by an enterokinase cleavage site
   4396..4984    +  misc_feature   WPRE: woodchuck hepatitis virus posttranscriptional regulatory element
   4909..5496    +  CDS            nef: NEF_HV112 - Experimental evidence at protein level: Swiss-Prot protein existence level 1. Extracellular Nef protein targets CD4(+) T-lymphocytes for apoptosis by interacting with CXCR4 surface receptors. From Human immunodeficiency virus type 1 group M subtype B (isolate PCV12) (HIV-1).
   5503..5683    +  LTR            5' LTR (truncated): truncated 5' long terminal repeat (LTR) from HIV-1
   5715..5939    +  polyA_signal   bGH poly(A) signal: bovine growth hormone polyadenylation signal
   5943..5964    +  promoter       SV40 promoter (fragment): SV40 enhancer and early promoter
   5985..6413    +  rep_origin     f1 ori (sequence partly withheld): f1 bacteriophage origin of replication; arrow indicates direction of (+) strand synthesis
   6427..6756    +  promoter       SV40 promoter: SV40 enhancer and early promoter
   6804..6851    +  promoter       EM7 promoter: synthetic bacterial promoter&nbsp
   6870..7244    +  CDS            BleoR: antibiotic-binding protein; Sh ble from Streptoalloteichus hindustanus; confers resistance to bleomycin, phleomycin, and Zeocin™
   7254..7379    +  CDS            ble (fragment): BLE_KLEPN - Experimental evidence at protein level: Swiss-Prot protein existence level 1. Binding protein with a strong affinity to the bleomycin family of antibiotics. Binds to CL990; an antimitotic-antibiotic compound. From Klebsiella pneumoniae.
   7374..7495    +  polyA_signal   SV40 poly(A) signal: SV40 polyadenylation signal
   7568..7584    -  protein_bind   lac operator: The lac repressor binds to the lac operator to inhibit transcription in E. coli. This inhibition can be relieved by adding lactose or isopropyl-β-D-thiogalactopyranoside (IPTG). lac repressor encoded by lacI
   7592..7622    -  promoter       lac promoter: promoter for the E. coli lac operon
   7637..7658    -  protein_bind   CAP binding site: CAP binding activates transcription in the presence of cAMP. E. coli catabolite activator protein
   7671..7763    -  CDS            lacI (fragment): lac repressor; lacI; The lac repressor binds to the lac operator to inhibit transcription in E. coli. This inhibition can be relieved by adding lactose or isopropyl-β-D-thiogalactopyranoside (IPTG).
   7946..8534    -  rep_origin     ori: high-copy-number ColE1/pMB1/pBR322/pUC origin of replication
   8705..9565    -  CDS            AmpR: β-lactamase; bla; confers resistance to ampicillin, carbenicillin, and related antibiotics
   9566..9670    -  promoter       AmpR promoter: bla
   9729..9781    -  misc_feature   bom (fragment): basis of mobility region from pBR322
>Addgene plasmid #86769 | pcsII-pb5-flag | addgene full sequence | sequence record 170559 | Addgene NGS Result
GACATTGATTATTGACTAGTTATTAATAGTAATCAATTACGGGGTCATTAGTTCATAGCCCATATATGGA
GTTCCGCGTTACATAACTTACGGTAAATGGCCCGCCTGGCTGACCGCCCAACGACCCCCGCCCATTGACG
TCAATAATGACGTATGTTCCCATAGTAACGCCAATAGGGACTTTCCATTGACGTCAATGGGTGGAGTATT
TACGGTAAACTGCCCACTTGGCAGTACATCAAGTGTATCATATGCCAAGTACGCCCCCTATTGACGTCAA
TGACGGTAAATGGCCCGCCTGGCATTATGCCCAGTACATGACCTTATGGGACTTTCCTACTTGGCAGTAC
ATCTACGTATTAGTCATCGCTATTACCATGGTGATGCGGTTTTGGCAGTACATCAATGGGCGTGGATAGC
GGTTTGACTCACGGGGATTTCCAAGTCTCCACCCCATTGACGTCAATGGGAGTTTGTTTTGGCACCAAAA
TCAACGGGACTTTCCAAAATGTCGTAACAACTCCGCCCCATTGACGCAAATGGGCGGTAGGCGTGTACGG
TGGGAGGTCTATATAAGCAGCGCGTTTTGCCTGTACTGGGTCTCTCTGGTTAGACCAGATCTGAGCCTGG
GAGCTCTCTGGCTAACTAGGGAACCCACTGCTTAAGCCTCAATAAAGCTTGCCTTGAGTGCTTCAAGTAG
TGTGTGCCCGTCTGTTGTGTGACTCTGGTAACTAGAGATCCCTCAGACCCTTTTAGTCAGTGTGGAAAAT
CTCTAGCAGTGGCGCCCGAACAGGGACTTGAAAGCGAAAGGGAAACCAGAGGAGCTCTCTCGACGCAGGA
CTCGGCTTGCTGAAGCGCGCACGGCAAGAGGCGAGGGGCGGCGACTGGTGAGTACGCCAAAAATTTTGAC
TAGCGGAGGCTAGAAGGAGAGAGATGGGTGCGAGAGCGTCAGTATTAAGCGGGGGAGAATTAGATCGCGA
TGGGAAAAAATTCGGTTAAGGCCAGGGGGAAAGAAAAAATATAAATTAAAACATATAGTATGGGCAAGCA
GGGAGCTAGAACGATTCGCAGTTAATCCTGGCCTGTTAGAAACATCAGAAGGCTGTAGACAAATACTGGG
ACAGCTACAACCATCCCTTCAGACAGGATCAGAAGAACTTAGATCATTATATAATACAGTAGCAACCCTC
TATTGTGTGCATCAAAGGATAGAGATAAAAGACACCAAGGAAGCTTTAGACAAGATAGAGGAAGAGCAAA
ACAAAAGTAAGACCACCGCACAGCAAGGGCCGCTGATCTTCAGACCTGGAGGAGGAGATATGAGGGACAA
TTGGAGAAGTGAATTATATAAATATAAAGTAGTAAAAATTGAACCATTAGGAGTAGCACCCACCAAGGCA
AAGAGAAGAGTGGTGCAGAGAGAAAAAAGAGCAGTGGGAATAGGAGCTTTGTTCCTTGGGTTCTTGGGAG
CAGCAGGAAGCACTATGGGCGCAGCGTCAATGACGCTGACGGTACAGGCCAGACAATTATTGTCTGGTAT
AGTGCAGCAGCAGAACAATTTGCTGAGGGCTATTGAGGCGCAACAGCATCTGTTGCAACTCACAGTCTGG
GGCATCAAGCAGCTCCAGGCAAGAATCCTGGCTGTGGAAAGATACCTAAAGGATCAACAGCTCCTGGGGA
TTTGGGGTTGCTCTGGAAAACTCATTTGCACCACTGCTGTGCCTTGGAATGCTAGTTGGAGTAATAAATC
TCTGGAACAGATTTGGAATCACACGACCTGGATGGAGTGGGACAGAGAAATTAACAATTACACAAGCTTA
ATACACTCCTTAATTGAAGAATCGCAAAACCAGCAAGAAAAGAATGAACAAGAATTATTGGAATTAGATA
AATGGGCAAGTTTGTGGAATTGGTTTAACATAACAAATTGGCTGTGGTATATAAAATTATTCATAATGAT
AGTAGGAGGCTTGGTAGGTTTAAGAATAGTTTTTGCTGTACTTTCTATAGTGAATAGAGTTAGGCAGGGA
TATTCACCATTATCGTTTCAGACCCACCTCCCAACCCCGAGGGGACCCGACAGGCCCGAAGGAATAGAAG
AAGAAGGTGGAGAGAGAGACAGAGACAGATCCATTCGATTAGTGAACGGATCTACAAATGGCAGTATTCA
TCCACAATTTTAAAAGAAAAGGGGGGATTGGGGGGTACAGTGCAGGGGAAAGAATAGTAGACATAATAGC
AACAGACATACAAACTAAAGAATTACAAAAACAAATTACAAAAATTCAAAATTTTCGGGTTTATTACAGG
GACAGCAGAAATTCACTTTGAATTAATTCAAGCTTCGTGAGGCTCCGGTGCCCGTCAGTGGGCAGAGCGC
ACATCGCCCACAGTCCCCGAGAAGTTGGGGGGAGGGGTCGGCAATTGAACCGGTGCCTAGAGAAGGTGGC
GCGGGGTAAACTGGGAAAGTGATGTCGTGTACTGGCTCCGCCTTTTTCCCGAGGGTGGGGGAGAACCGTA
TATAAGTGCAGTAGTCGCCGTGAACGTTCTTTTTCGCAACGGGTTTGCCGCCAGAACACAGGTAAGTGCC
GTGTGTGGTTCCCGCGGGCCTGGCCTCTTTACGGGTTATGGCCCTTGCGTGCCTTGAATTACTTCCACCT
GGCTCCAGTACGTGATTCTTGATCCCGAGCTGGAGCCAGGGGCGGGCCTTGCGCTTTAGGAGCCCCTTCG
CCTCGTGCTTGAGTTGAGGCCTGGCCTGGGCGCTGGGGCCGCCGCGTGCGAATCTGGTGGCACCTTCGCG
CCTGTCTCGCTGCTTTCGATAAGTCTCTAGCCATTTAAAATTTTTGATGACCTGCTGCGACGCTTTTTTT
CTGGCAAGATAGTCTTGTAAATGCGGGCCAGGATCTGCACACTGGTATTTCGGTTTTTGGGGCCGCGGGC
GGCGACGGGGCCCGTGCGTCCCAGCGCACATGTTCGGCGAGGCGGGGCCTGCGAGCGCGGCCACCGAGAA
TCGGACGGGGGTAGTCTCAAGCTGGCCGGCCTGCTCTGGTGCCTGGCCTCGCGCCGCCGTGTATCGCCCC
GCCCTGGGCGGCAAGGCTGGCCCGGTCGGCACCAGTTGCGTGAGCGGAAAGATGGCCGCTTCCCGGCCCT
GCTCCAGGGGGCTCAAAATGGAGGACGCGGCGCTCGGGAGAGCGGGCGGGTGAGTCACCCACACAAAGGA
AAGGGGCCTTTCCGTCCTCAGCCGTCGCTTCATGTGACTCCACGGAGTACCGGGCGCCGTCCAGGCACCT
CGATTAGTTCTGGAGCTTTTGGAGTACGTCGTCTTTAGGTTGGGGGGAGGGGTTTTATGCGATGGAGTTT
CCCCACACTGAGTGGGTGGAGACTGAAGTTAGGCCAGCTTGGCACTTGATGTAATTCTCCTTGGAATTTG
CCCTTTTTGAGTTTGGATCTTGGTTCATTCTCAAGCCTCAGACAGTGGTTCAAAGTTTTTTTCTTCCATT
TCAGGTGTCGTGAACACGCTACCGGTCTCGACC
[789 nt withheld, positions 3534-4322]
GACTACAAGGACGACGATGACAAGGCGGCCGCGGATCCTCTAGAGTTAACATCGAGGGATCAAGCTTATC
GATAATCAACCTCTGGATTACAAAATTTGTGAAAGATTGACTGGTATTCTTAACTATGTTGCTCCTTTTA
CGCTATGTGGATACGCTGCTTTAATGCCTTTGTATCATGCTATTGCTTCCCGTATGGCTTTCATTTTCTC
CTCCTTGTATAAATCCTGGTTGCTGTCTCTTTATGAGGAGTTGTGGCCCGTTGTCAGGCAACGTGGCGTG
GTGTGCACTGTGTTTGCTGACGCAACCCCCACTGGTTGGGGCATTGCCACCACCTGTCAGCTCCTTTCCG
GGACTTTCGCTTTCCCCCTCCCTATTGCCACGGCGGAACTCATCGCCGCCTGCCTTGCCCGCTGCTGGAC
AGGGGCTCGGCTGTTGGGCACTGACAATTCCGTGGTGTTGTCGGGGAAGCTGACGTCCTTTCCATGGCTG
CTCGCCTGTGTTGCCACCTGGATTCTGCGCGGGACGTCCTTCTGCTACGTCCCTTCGGCCCTCAATCCAG
CGGACCTTCCTTCCCGCGGCCTGCTGCCGGCTCTGCGGCCTCTTCCGCGTCTTCGCCTTCGCCCTCAGAC
GAGTCGGATCTCCCTTTGGGCCGCCTCCCCGCATCGATACCGTCGAGACCTAGAAAAACATGGAGCAATC
ACAAGTAGCAATACAGCAGCTACCAATGCTGATTGTGCCTGGCTAGAAGCACAAGAGGAGGAGGAGGTGG
GTTTTCCAGTCACACCTCAGGTACCTTTAAGACCAATGACTTACAAGGCAGCTGTAGATCTTAGCCACTT
TTTAAAAGAAAAGGGGGGACTGGAAGGGCTAATTCACTCCCAACGAAGACAAGATATCCTTGATCTGTGG
ATCTACCACACACAAGGCTACTTCCCTGATTGGCAGAACTACACACCAGGGCCAGGGATCAGATATCCAC
TGACCTTTGGATGGTGCTACAAGCTAGTACCAGTTGAGCAAGAGAAGGTAGAAGAAGCCAATGAAGGAGA
GAACACCCGCTTGTTACACCCTGTGAGCCTGCATGGGATGGATGACCCGGAGAGAGAAGTATTAGAGTGG
AGGTTTGACAGCCGCCTAGCATTTCATCACATGGCCCGAGAGCTGCATCCGGACTGTACTGGGTCTCTCT
GGTTAGACCAGATCTGAGCCTGGGAGCTCTCTGGCTAACTAGGGAACCCACTGCTTAAGCCTCAATAAAG
CTTGCCTTGAGTGCTTCAAGTAGTGTGTGCCCGTCTGTTGTGTGACTCTGGTAACTAGAGATCCCTCAGA
CCCTTTTAGTCAGTGTGGAAAATCTCTAGCAGGGCCCGTTTAAACCCGCTGATCAGCCTCGACTGTGCCT
TCTAGTTGCCAGCCATCTGTTGTTTGCCCCTCCCCCGTGCCTTCCTTGACCCTGGAAGGTGCCACTCCCA
CTGTCCTTTCCTAATAAAATGAGGAAATTGCATCGCATTGTCTGAGTAGGTGTCATTCTATTCTGGGGGG
TGGGGTGGGGCAGGACAGCAAGGGGGAGGATTGGGAAGACAATAGCAGGCATGCTGGGGATGCGGTGGGC
TCTATGGCTTCTGAGGCGGAAAGAACCAGCTGGGGCTCTAGGGGGTATCCCC
[124 nt withheld, positions 5985-6108]
C
[91 nt withheld, positions 6110-6200]
A
[49 nt withheld, positions 6202-6250]
CCTTTGACGTTGGAGTCCACGTTCTTT
[37 nt withheld, positions 6278-6314]
ACCCTATCTCGGTCTATTCTTTTGATTTATAAGGGATTTTGCCGATTTCGGCCTATTGGTTAAAAAATGA
GCTGATTTAACAAAAATTTAACGCGAATTAATTCTGTGGAATGTGTGTCAGTTAGGGTGTGGAAAGTCCC
CAGGCTCCCCAGCAGGCAGAAGTATGCAAAGCATGCATCTCAATTAGTCAGCAACCAGGTGTGGAAAGTC
CCCAGGCTCCCCAGCAGGCAGAAGTATGCAAAGCATGCATCTCAATTAGTCAGCAACCATAGTCCCGCCC
CTAACTCCGCCCATCCCGCCCCTAACTCCGCCCAGTTCCGCCCATTCTCCGCCCCATGGCTGACTAATTT
TTTTTATTTATGCAGAGGCCGAGGCCGCCTCTGCCTCTGAGCTATTCCAGAAGTAGTGAGGAGGCTTTTT
TGGAGGCCTAGGCTTTTGCAAAAAGCTCCCGGGAGCTTGTATATCCATTTTCGGATCTGATCAGCACGTG
TTGACAATTAATCATCGGCATAGTATATCGGCATAGTATAATACGACAAGGTGAGGAACTAAACCATGGC
CAAGTTGACCAGTGCCGTTCCGGTGCTCACCGCGCGCGACGTCGCCGGAGCGGTCGAGTTCTGGACCGAC
CGGCTCGGGTTCTCCCGGGACTTCGTGGAGGACGACTTCGCCGGTGTGGTCCGGGACGACGTGACCCTGT
TCATCAGCGCGGTCCAGGACCAGGTGGTGCCGGACAACACCCTGGCCTGGGTGTGGGTGCGCGGCCTGGA
CGAGCTGTACGCCGAGTGGTCGGAGGTCGTGTCCACGAACTTCCGGGACGCCTCCGGGCCGGCCATGACC
GAGATCGGCGAGCAGCCGTGGGGGCGGGAGTTCGCCCTGCGCGACCCGGCCGGCAACTGCGTGCACTTCG
TGGCCGAGGAGCAGGACTGACACGTGCTACGAGATTTCGATTCCACCGCCGCCTTCTATGAAAGGTTGGG
CTTCGGAATCGTTTTCCGGGACGCCGGCTGGATGATCCTCCAGCGCGGGGATCTCATGCTGGAGTTCTTC
GCCCACCCCAACTTGTTTATTGCAGCTTATAATGGTTACAAATAAAGCAATAGCATCACAAATTTCACAA
ATAAAGCATTTTTTTCACTGCATTCTAGTTGTGGTTTGTCCAAACTCATCAATGTATCTTATCATGTCTG
TATACCGTCGACCTCTAGCTAGAGCTTGGCGTAATCATGGTCATAGCTGTTTCCTGTGTGAAATTGTTAT
CCGCTCACAATTCCACACAACATACGAGCCGGAAGCATAAAGTGTAAAGCCTGGGGTGCCTAATGAGTGA
GCTAACTCACATTAATTGCGTTGCGCTCACTGCCCGCTTTCCAGTCGGGAAACCTGTCGTGCCAGCTGCA
TTAATGAATCGGCCAACGCGCGGGGAGAGGCGGTTTGCGTATTGGGCGCTCTTCCGCTTCCTCGCTCACT
GACTCGCTGCGCTCGGTCGTTCGGCTGCGGCGAGCGGTATCAGCTCACTCAAAGGCGGTAATACGGTTAT
CCACAGAATCAGGGGATAACGCAGGAAAGAACATGTGAGCAAAAGGCCAGCAAAAGGCCAGGAACCGTAA
AAAGGCCGCGTTGCTGGCGTTTTTCCATAGGCTCCGCCCCCCTGACGAGCATCACAAAAATCGACGCTCA
AGTCAGAGGTGGCGAAACCCGACAGGACTATAAAGATACCAGGCGTTTCCCCCTGGAAGCTCCCTCGTGC
GCTCTCCTGTTCCGACCCTGCCGCTTACCGGATACCTGTCCGCCTTTCTCCCTTCGGGAAGCGTGGCGCT
TTCTCATAGCTCACGCTGTAGGTATCTCAGTTCGGTGTAGGTCGTTCGCTCCAAGCTGGGCTGTGTGCAC
GAACCCCCCGTTCAGCCCGACCGCTGCGCCTTATCCGGTAACTATCGTCTTGAGTCCAACCCGGTAAGAC
ACGACTTATCGCCACTGGCAGCAGCCACTGGTAACAGGATTAGCAGAGCGAGGTATGTAGGCGGTGCTAC
AGAGTTCTTGAAGTGGTGGCCTAACTACGGCTACACTAGAAGAACAGTATTTGGTATCTGCGCTCTGCTG
AAGCCAGTTACCTTCGGAAAAAGAGTTGGTAGCTCTTGATCCGGCAAACAAACCACCGCTGGTAGCGGTG
GTTTTTTTGTTTGCAAGCAGCAGATTACGCGCAGAAAAAAAGGATCTCAAGAAGATCCTTTGATCTTTTC
TACGGGGTCTGACGCTCAGTGGAACGAAAACTCACGTTAAGGGATTTTGGTCATGAGATTATCAAAAAGG
ATCTTCACCTAGATCCTTTTAAATTAAAAATGAAGTTTTAAATCAATCTAAAGTATATATGAGTAAACTT
GGTCTGACAGTTACCAATGCTTAATCAGTGAGGCACCTATCTCAGCGATCTGTCTATTTCGTTCATCCAT
AGTTGCCTGACTCCCCGTCGTGTAGATAACTACGATACGGGAGGGCTTACCATCTGGCCCCAGTGCTGCA
ATGATACCGCGAGACCCACGCTCACCGGCTCCAGATTTATCAGCAATAAACCAGCCAGCCGGAAGGGCCG
AGCGCAGAAGTGGTCCTGCAACTTTATCCGCCTCCATCCAGTCTATTAATTGTTGCCGGGAAGCTAGAGT
AAGTAGTTCGCCAGTTAATAGTTTGCGCAACGTTGTTGCCATTGCTACAGGCATCGTGGTGTCACGCTCG
TCGTTTGGTATGGCTTCATTCAGCTCCGGTTCCCAACGATCAAGGCGAGTTACATGATCCCCCATGTTGT
GCAAAAAAGCGGTTAGCTCCTTCGGTCCTCCGATCGTTGTCAGAAGTAAGTTGGCCGCAGTGTTATCACT
CATGGTTATGGCAGCACTGCATAATTCTCTTACTGTCATGCCATCCGTAAGATGCTTTTCTGTGACTGGT
GAGTACTCAACCAAGTCATTCTGAGAATAGTGTATGCGGCGACCGAGTTGCTCTTGCCCGGCGTCAATAC
GGGATAATACCGCGCCACATAGCAGAACTTTAAAAGTGCTCATCATTGGAAAACGTTCTTCGGGGCGAAA
ACTCTCAAGGATCTTACCGCTGTTGAGATCCAGTTCGATGTAACCCACTCGTGCACCCAACTGATCTTCA
GCATCTTTTACTTTCACCAGCGTTTCTGGGTGAGCAAAAACAGGAAGGCAAAATGCCGCAAAAAAGGGAA
TAAGGGCGACACGGAAATGTTGAATACTCATACTCTTCCTTTTTCAATATTATTGAAGCATTTATCAGGG
TTATTGTCTCATGAGCGGATACATATTTGAATGTATTTAGAAAAATAAACAAATAGGGGTTCCGCGCACA
TTTCCCCGAAAAGTGCCACCTGACGTCGACGGATCGGGAGATCTCCCGATCCCCTATGGTGCACTCTCAG
TACAATCTGCTCTGATGCCGCATAGTTAAGCCAGTATCTGCTCCCTGCTTGTGTGTTGGAGGTCGCTGAG
TAGTGCGCGAGCAAAATTTAAGCTACAACAAGGCAAGGCTTGACCGACAATTGCATGAAGAATCTGCTTA
GGGTTAGGCGTTTTGCGCTGCTTCGCGATGTACGGGCCAGATATACGCGTT
