>Addgene plasmid #86769 | pcsII-pb5-flag | depositor partial sequence | sequence record 169112 | insert
[789 nt withheld, positions 1-789]
TGA
